Addgene plasmid #164804: pREDIT_Cas9n-MS2-BB_BbsI
Purpose: (Empty Backbone) REDIT backbone for nickase Cas9n, pU6-MS2-gRNA-backbone(BbsI)-CBH-SpCas9n(D10A)-T2A-EGFP
Depositing lab: Le Cong. Depositing organization: Stanford University. Publication: Microbial single-strand annealing proteins enable CRISPR gene-editing tools with improved knock-in efficiencies and reduced off-target effects. Wang C, Cheng JKW, Zhang Q, Hughes NW, Xia Q, Winslow MM, Cong L. Nucleic Acids Res. 2021 Apr 6;49(6):e36. doi: 10.1093/nar/gkaa1264. PubMed 33619540.
Backbone
  Vector backbone: pX330
  Vector type: Mammalian Expression
Growth in bacteria
  Bacterial resistance: Ampicillin, 100 μg/mL
  Growth temperature: 37°C
  Growth strain: DH5alpha
  Copy number: Unknown
Terms and licenses: Academic/Nonprofit Terms; Industry Terms: Not Available to Industry
How to cite: pREDIT_Cas9n-MS2-BB_BbsI was a gift from Le Cong (Addgene plasmid # 164804 ; http://n2t.net/addgene:164804 ; RRID:Addgene_164804)
