[The description below was written by a language model from this plasmid's Addgene catalogue record and pLannotate feature annotations shown in this document.]
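Description:
pREDIT_Cas9n-MS2-BB_BbsI is a 9.3 kb mammalian expression plasmid built on the pX330 backbone. It is an empty all-in-one backbone for the REDIT gene-editing system in its Cas9 nickase form. It is propagated in E. coli through a high-copy ColE1/pUC-type origin with ampicillin selection (β-lactamase under its own promoter). It also carries an f1 phage origin. The annotation finds a single AAV2 ITR and small fragments of bom and rop. These appear to be backbone remnants, and one ITR alone would not support AAV packaging.

The plasmid holds two expression units. In the first, a human U6 RNA polymerase III promoter drives an S. pyogenes guide RNA scaffold modified with two MS2 stem loops. According to the catalogue entry, the upstream guide position is a BbsI cloning site where a user inserts a target-specific spacer. The MS2 hairpins bind bacteriophage MS2 coat protein, so effectors fused to that protein can be recruited to the guide RNA–Cas9 complex. The associated publication title points to microbial single-strand annealing proteins, which would have to be supplied separately since none is annotated here.

In the second unit, the CBh promoter (annotated as a CMV enhancer followed by a hybrid chicken β-actin/MVM intron) expresses SpCas9. The catalogue describes this as the D10A nickase, which cuts only one DNA strand. It carries a nucleoplasmin NLS and, per the catalogue, is linked by a T2A peptide to EGFP, with a bGH polyadenylation signal terminating the transcript. The T2A itself is not annotated in the feature table. EGFP co-expression lets transfected cells be identified or sorted. The record supports use in nickase-based knock-in experiments aimed at improved efficiency and fewer off-target effects.
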