Features (pLannotate 1.2.2; 19 found; start..end, strand, type, name):
      1..241     +  promoter       U6 promoter: RNA polymerase III promoter for human U6 snRNA
    285..303     +  misc_RNA       MS2 stem loop: stem loop that binds the bacteriophage MS2 coat protein
    314..373     +  misc_RNA       gRNA scaffold (fragment): guide RNA scaffold for the Streptococcus pyogenes CRISPR/Cas9 system
    378..396     +  misc_RNA       MS2 stem loop: stem loop that binds the bacteriophage MS2 coat protein
    417..702     +  enhancer       CMV enhancer: human cytomegalovirus immediate early enhancer; contains an 18-bp deletion relative to the standard CMV enhancer
    982..1209    +  intron         hybrid intron: hybrid between chicken β-actin (CBA) and minute virus of mice (MMV) introns (Gray et al., 2011)
   1347..3062    +  CDS            Cas9(N): N-terminal portion of Streptococcus pyogenes Cas9 (Zetsche et al., 2015)
   2949..5447    +  CDS            Cas9(C): C-terminal portion of Streptococcus pyogenes Cas9 (Zetsche et al., 2015)
   5448..5495    +  CDS            nucleoplasmin NLS: bipartite nuclear localization signal from nucleoplasmin
   5565..6278    +  CDS            EGFP: EGFP is a basic (constitutively fluorescent) green fluorescent protein published in 1996, derived from Aequorea victoria. It is reported to be a rapidly-maturing weak dimer with moderate acid sensitivity.
   6312..6423    +  polyA_signal   bGH poly(A) signal: bovine growth hormone polyadenylation signal
   6528..6668    +  repeat_region  AAV2 ITR: inverted terminal repeat of adeno-associated virus serotype 2 inverted
   6673..6724    -  misc_feature   bom (fragment): basis of mobility region from pBR322
   6743..7198    +  rep_origin     f1 ori (sequence partly withheld): f1 bacteriophage origin of replication; arrow indicates direction of (+) strand synthesis
   7199..7248    -  misc_feature   bom (fragment): basis of mobility region from pBR322
   7350..7385    -  CDS            rop (fragment): Rop protein, which maintains plasmids at low copy number; rop
   7480..7584    +  promoter       AmpR promoter: bla
   7585..8445    +  CDS            AmpR: β-lactamase; bla; confers resistance to ampicillin, carbenicillin, and related antibiotics
   8616..9204    +  rep_origin     ori: high-copy-number ColE1/pMB1/pBR322/pUC origin of replication
>Addgene plasmid #164804 | pREDIT_Cas9n-MS2-BB_BbsI | addgene full sequence | sequence record 325319 | Addgene NGS Result
GAGGGCCTATTTCCCATGATTCCTTCATATTTGCATATACGATACAAGGCTGTTAGAGAGATAATTGGAA
TTAATTTGACTGTAAACACAAAGATATTAGTACAAAATACGTGGCGTAGAAAGTAATAATTTCTTGGGTA
GTTTGCAGTTTTAAAATTATGTTTTAAAATGGACTATCATATGCTTACCGTAACTTGAAAGTATTTCGAT
TTCTTGGCTTTATATATCTTGTGGAAAGGACGAAACACCGGGTCTTCGAGAAGACCTGTTTAAGAGCTAG
GCCAACATGAGGATCACCCATGTCTGCAGGGCCTAGCAAGTTTAAATAAGGCTAGTCCGTTATCAACTTG
AAAAAGTGGCACCGAGTCGGTGCGCGCACATGAGGATCACCCATGTGCTTTTTTTCTAGAGGTACCCGTT
ACATAACTTACGGTAAATGGCCCGCCTGGCTGACCGCCCAACGACCCCCGCCCATTGACGTCAATAGTAA
CGCCAATAGGGACTTTCCATTGACGTCAATGGGTGGAGTATTTACGGTAAACTGCCCACTTGGCAGTACA
TCAAGTGTATCATATGCCAAGTACGCCCCCTATTGACGTCAATGACGGTAAATGGCCCGCCTGGCATTGT
GCCCAGTACATGACCTTATGGGACTTTCCTACTTGGCAGTACATCTACGTATTAGTCATCGCTATTACCA
TGGTCGAGGTGAGCCCCACGTTCTGCTTCACTCTCCCCATCTCCCCCCCCTCCCCACCCCCAATTTTGTA
TTTATTTATTTTTTAATTATTTTGTGCAGCGATGGGGGCGGGGGGGGGGGGGGGGSGCGCGCCGGGGGGG
GGGGGGGGGGGGGGGGGGGGGGGGGGGGSGRGGSGGRGRGGKGSGGCGGCAGCCAATCAGAGCGGCGCGC
TCCGAAAGTTTCCTTTTATGGCGAGGCGGCGGCGGCGGCGGCCCTATAAAAAGCGAAGCGCGCGGCGGGC
GGGAGTCGCTGCGCGCTGCCTTCGCCCCGTGCCCCGCTCCGCCGCCGCCTCGCGCCGCCCGCCCCGGCTC
TGACTGACCGCGTTACTCCCACAGGTGAGCGGGCGGGACGGCCCTTCTCCTCCGGGCTGTAATTAGCTGA
GCAAGAGGTAAGGGTTTAAGGGATGGTTGGTTGGTGGGGTATTAATGTTTAATTACCTGGAGCACCTGCC
TGAAATCACTTTTTTTCAGGTTGGACCGGTGCCACCATGGACTATAAGGACCACGACGGAGACTACAAGG
ATCATGATATTGATTACAAAGACGATGACGATAAGATGGCCCCAAAGAAGAAGCGGAAGGTCGGTATCCA
CGGAGTCCCAGCAGCCGACAAGAAGTACAGCATCGGCCTGGCCATCGGCACCAACTCTGTGGGCTGGGCC
GTGATCACCGACGAGTACAAGGTGCCCAGCAAGAAATTCAAGGTGCTGGGCAACACCGACCGGCACAGCA
TCAAGAAGAACCTGATCGGAGCCCTGCTGTTCGACAGCGGCGAAACAGCCGAGGCCACCCGGCTGAAGAG
AACCGCCAGAAGAAGATACACCAGACGGAAGAACCGGATCTGCTATCTGCAAGAGATCTTCAGCAACGAG
ATGGCCAAGGTGGACGACAGCTTCTTCCACAGACTGGAAGAGTCCTTCCTGGTGGAAGAGGATAAGAAGC
ACGAGCGGCACCCCATCTTCGGCAACATCGTGGACGAGGTGGCCTACCACGAGAAGTACCCCACCATCTA
CCACCTGAGAAAGAAACTGGTGGACAGCACCGACAAGGCCGACCTGCGGCTGATCTATCTGGCCCTGGCC
CACATGATCAAGTTCCGGGGCCACTTCCTGATCGAGGGCGACCTGAACCCCGACAACAGCGACGTGGACA
AGCTGTTCATCCAGCTGGTGCAGACCTACAACCAGCTGTTCGAGGAAAACCCCATCAACGCCAGCGGCGT
GGACGCCAAGGCCATCCTGTCTGCCAGACTGAGCAAGAGCAGACGGCTGGAAAATCTGATCGCCCAGCTG
CCCGGCGAGAAGAAGAATGGCCTGTTCGGCAACCTGATTGCCCTGAGCCTGGGCCTGACCCCCAACTTCA
AGAGCAACTTCGACCTGGCCGAGGATGCCAAACTGCAGCTGAGCAAGGACACCTACGACGACGACCTGGA
CAACCTGCTGGCCCAGATCGGCGACCAGTACGCCGACCTGTTTCTGGCCGCCAAGAACCTGTCCGACGCC
ATCCTGCTGAGCGACATCCTGAGAGTGAACACCGAGATCACCAAGGCCCCCCTGAGCGCCTCTATGATCA
AGAGATACGACGAGCACCACCAGGACCTGACCCTGCTGAAAGCTCTCGTGCGGCAGCAGCTGCCTGAGAA
GTACAAAGAGATTTTCTTCGACCAGAGCAAGAACGGCTACGCCGGCTACATTGACGGCGGAGCCAGCCAG
GAAGAGTTCTACAAGTTCATCAAGCCCATCCTGGAAAAGATGGACGGCACCGAGGAACTGCTCGTGAAGC
TGAACAGAGAGGACCTGCTGCGGAAGCAGCGGACCTTCGACAACGGCAGCATCCCCCACCAGATCCACCT
GGGAGAGCTGCACGCCATTCTGCGGCGGCAGGAAGATTTTTACCCATTCCTGAAGGACAACCGGGAAAAG
ATCGAGAAGATCCTGACCTTCCGCATCCCCTACTACGTGGGCCCTCTGGCCAGGGGAAACAGCAGATTCG
CCTGGATGACCAGAAAGAGCGAGGAAACCATCACCCCCTGGAACTTCGAGGAAGTGGTGGACAAGGGCGC
TTCCGCCCAGAGCTTCATCGAGCGGATGACCAACTTCGATAAGAACCTGCCCAACGAGAAGGTGCTGCCC
AAGCACAGCCTGCTGTACGAGTACTTCACCGTGTATAACGAGCTGACCAAAGTGAAATACGTGACCGAGG
GAATGAGAAAGCCCGCCTTCCTGAGCGGCGAGCAGAAAAAGGCCATCGTGGACCTGCTGTTCAAGACCAA
CCGGAAAGTGACCGTGAAGCAGCTGAAAGAGGACTACTTCAAGAAAATCGAGTGCTTCGACTCCGTGGAA
ATCTCCGGCGTGGAAGATCGGTTCAACGCCTCCCTGGGCACATACCACGATCTGCTGAAAATTATCAAGG
ACAAGGACTTCCTGGACAATGAGGAAAACGAGGACATTCTGGAAGATATCGTGCTGACCCTGACACTGTT
TGAGGACAGAGAGATGATCGAGGAACGGCTGAAAACCTATGCCCACCTGTTCGACGACAAAGTGATGAAG
CAGCTGAAGCGGCGGAGATACACCGGCTGGGGCAGGCTGAGCCGGAAGCTGATCAACGGCATCCGGGACA
AGCAGTCCGGCAAGACAATCCTGGATTTCCTGAAGTCCGACGGCTTCGCCAACAGAAACTTCATGCAGCT
GATCCACGACGACAGCCTGACCTTTAAAGAGGACATCCAGAAAGCCCAGGTGTCCGGCCAGGGCGATAGC
CTGCACGAGCACATTGCCAATCTGGCCGGCAGCCCCGCCATTAAGAAGGGCATCCTGCAGACAGTGAAGG
TGGTGGACGAGCTCGTGAAAGTGATGGGCCGGCACAAGCCCGAGAACATCGTGATCGAAATGGCCAGAGA
GAACCAGACCACCCAGAAGGGACAGAAGAACAGCCGCGAGAGAATGAAGCGGATCGAAGAGGGCATCAAA
GAGCTGGGCAGCCAGATCCTGAAAGAACACCCCGTGGAAAACACCCAGCTGCAGAACGAGAAGCTGTACC
TGTACTACCTGCAGAATGGGCGGGATATGTACGTGGACCAGGAACTGGACATCAACCGGCTGTCCGACTA
CGATGTGGACCATATCGTGCCTCAGAGCTTTCTGAAGGACGACTCCATCGACAACAAGGTGCTGACCAGA
AGCGACAAGAACCGGGGCAAGAGCGACAACGTGCCCTCCGAAGAGGTCGTGAAGAAGATGAAGAACTACT
GGCGGCAGCTGCTGAACGCCAAGCTGATTACCCAGAGAAAGTTCGACAATCTGACCAAGGCCGAGAGAGG
CGGCCTGAGCGAACTGGATAAGGCCGGCTTCATCAAGAGACAGCTGGTGGAAACCCGGCAGATCACAAAG
CACGTGGCACAGATCCTGGACTCCCGGATGAACACTAAGTACGACGAGAATGACAAGCTGATCCGGGAAG
TGAAAGTGATCACCCTGAAGTCCAAGCTGGTGTCCGATTTCCGGAAGGATTTCCAGTTTTACAAAGTGCG
CGAGATCAACAACTACCACCACGCCCACGACGCCTACCTGAACGCCGTCGTGGGAACCGCCCTGATCAAA
AAGTACCCTAAGCTGGAAAGCGAGTTCGTGTACGGCGACTACAAGGTGTACGACGTGCGGAAGATGATCG
CCAAGAGCGAGCAGGAAATCGGCAAGGCTACCGCCAAGTACTTCTTCTACAGCAACATCATGAACTTTTT
CAAGACCGAGATTACCCTGGCCAACGGCGAGATCCGGAAGCGGCCTCTGATCGAGACAAACGGCGAAACC
GGGGAGATCGTGTGGGATAAGGGCCGGGATTTTGCCACCGTGCGGAAAGTGCTGAGCATGCCCCAAGTGA
ATATCGTGAAAAAGACCGAGGTGCAGACAGGCGGCTTCAGCAAAGAGTCTATCCTGCCCAAGAGGAACAG
CGATAAGCTGATCGCCAGAAAGAAGGACTGGGACCCTAAGAAGTACGGCGGCTTCGACAGCCCCACCGTG
GCCTATTCTGTGCTGGTGGTGGCCAAAGTGGAAAAGGGCAAGTCCAAGAAACTGAAGAGTGTGAAAGAGC
TGCTGGGGATCACCATCATGGAAAGAAGCAGCTTCGAGAAGAATCCCATCGACTTTCTGGAAGCCAAGGG
CTACAAAGAAGTGAAAAAGGACCTGATCATCAAGCTGCCTAAGTACTCCCTGTTCGAGCTGGAAAACGGC
CGGAAGAGAATGCTGGCCTCTGCCGGCGAACTGCAGAAGGGAAACGAACTGGCCCTGCCCTCCAAATATG
TGAACTTCCTGTACCTGGCCAGCCACTATGAGAAGCTGAAGGGCTCCCCCGAGGATAATGAGCAGAAACA
GCTGTTTGTGGAACAGCACAAGCACTACCTGGACGAGATCATCGAGCAGATCAGCGAGTTCTCCAAGAGA
GTGATCCTGGCCGACGCTAATCTGGACAAAGTGCTGTCCGCCTACAACAAGCACCGGGATAAGCCCATCA
GAGAGCAGGCCGAGAATATCATCCACCTGTTTACCCTGACCAATCTGGGAGCCCCTGCCGCCTTCAAGTA
CTTTGACACCACCATCGACCGGAAGAGGTACACCAGCACCAAAGAGGTGCTGGACGCCACCCTGATCCAC
CAGAGCATCACCGGCCTGTACGAGACACGGATCGACCTGTCTCAGCTGGGAGGCGACAAAAGGCCGGCGG
CCACGAAAAAGGCCGGCCAGGCAAAAAAGAAAAAGGAATTCGGCAGTGGAGAGGGCAGAGGAAGTCTGCT
AACATGCGGTGACGTCGAGGAGAATCCTGGCCCAGTGAGCAAGGGCGAGGAGCTGTTCACCGGGGTGGTG
CCCATCCTGGTCGAGCTGGACGGCGACGTAAACGGCCACAAGTTCAGCGTGTCCGGCGAGGGCGAGGGCG
ATGCCACCTACGGCAAGCTGACCCTGAAGTTCATCTGCACCACCGGCAAGCTGCCCGTGCCCTGGCCCAC
CCTCGTGACCACCCTGACCTACGGCGTGCAGTGCTTCAGCCGCTACCCCGACCACATGAAGCAGCACGAC
TTCTTCAAGTCCGCCATGCCCGAAGGCTACGTCCAGGAGCGCACCATCTTCTTCAAGGACGACGGCAACT
ACAAGACCCGCGCCGAGGTGAAGTTCGAGGGCGACACCCTGGTGAACCGCATCGAGCTGAAGGGCATCGA
CTTCAAGGAGGACGGCAACATCCTGGGGCACAAGCTGGAGTACAACTACAACAGCCACAACGTCTATATC
ATGGCCGACAAGCAGAAGAACGGCATCAAGGTGAACTTCAAGATCCGCCACAACATCGAGGACGGCAGCG
TGCAGCTCGCCGACCACTACCAGCAGAACACCCCCATCGGCGACGGCCCCGTGCTGCTGCCCGACAACCA
CTACCTGAGCACCCAGTCCGCCCTGAGCAAAGACCCCAACGAGAAGCGCGATCACATGGTCCTGCTGGAG
TTCGTGACCGCCGCCGGGATCACTCTCGGCATGGACGAGCTGTACAAGGAATTCTAACTAGAGCTCGCTG
ATCAGCCTCGACTGTGCCTTCTAGTTGCCAGCCATCTGTTGTTTGCCCCTCCCCCGTGCCTTCCTTGACC
CTGGAAGGTGCCACTCCCACTGTCCTTTCCTAATAAAATGAGGAAATTGCATCGCATTGTCTGAGTAGGT
GTCATTCTATTCTGGGGGGTGGGGTGGGGCAGGACAGCAAGGGGGAGGATTGGGAAGAGAATAGCAGGCA
TGCTGGGGAGCGGCCGCAGGAACCCCTAGTGATGGAGTTGGCCACTCCCTCTCTGCGCGCTCGCTCGCTC
ACTGAGGCCGGGCGACCAAAGGTCGCCCGACGCCCGGGCTTTGCCCGGGCGGCCTCAGTGAGCGAGCGAG
CGCGCAGCTGCCTGCAGGGGCGCCTGATGCGGTATTTTCTCCTTACGCATCTGTGCGGTATTTCACACCG
CATA
[95 nt withheld, positions 6725-6819]
T
[46 nt withheld, positions 6821-6866]
C
[141 nt withheld, positions 6868-7008]
CCTTTGACGTTGGAGTCCACGTTCTTT
[37 nt withheld, positions 7036-7072]
ACTCTATCTCGGGCTATTCTTTTGATTTATAAGGGATTTTGCCGATTTCGGTCTATTGGTTAAAAAATGA
GCTGATTTAACAAAAATTTAACGCGAATTTTAACAAAATATTAACGTTTACAATTTTATGGTGCACTCTC
AGTACAATCTGCTCTGATGCCGCATAGTTAAGCCAGCCCCGACACCCGCCAACACCCGCTGACGCGCCCT
GACGGGCTTGTCTGCTCCCGGCATCCGCTTACAGACAAGCTGTGACCGTCTCCGGGAGCTGCATGTGTCA
GAGGTTTTCACCGTCATCACCGAAACGCGCGAGACGAAAGGGCCTCGTGATACGCCTATTTTTATAGGTT
AATGTCATGATAATAATGGTTTCTTAGACGTCAGGTGGCACTTTTCGGGGAAATGTGCGCGGAACCCCTA
TTTGTTTATTTTTCTAAATACATTCAAATATGTATCCGCTCATGAGACAATAACCCTGATAAATGCTTCA
ATAATATTGAAAAAGGAAGAGTATGAGTATTCAACATTTCCGTGTCGCCCTTATTCCCTTTTTTGCGGCA
TTTTGCCTTCCTGTTTTTGCTCACCCAGAAACGCTGGTGAAAGTAAAAGATGCTGAAGATCAGTTGGGTG
CACGAGTGGGTTACATCGAACTGGATCTCAACAGCGGTAAGATCCTTGAGAGTTTTCGCCCCGAAGAACG
TTTTCCAATGATGAGCACTTTTAAAGTTCTGCTATGTGGCGCGGTATTATCCCGTATTGACGCCGGGCAA
GAGCAACTCGGTCGCCGCATACACTATTCTCAGAATGACTTGGTTGAGTACTCACCAGTCACAGAAAAGC
ATCTTACGGATGGCATGACAGTAAGAGAATTATGCAGTGCTGCCATAACCATGAGTGATAACACTGCGGC
CAACTTACTTCTGACAACGATCGGAGGACCGAAGGAGCTAACCGCTTTTTTGCACAACATGGGGGATCAT
GTAACTCGCCTTGATCGTTGGGAACCGGAGCTGAATGAAGCCATACCAAACGACGAGCGTGACACCACGA
TGCCTGTAGCAATGGCAACAACGTTGCGCAAACTATTAACTGGCGAACTACTTACTCTAGCTTCCCGGCA
ACAATTAATAGACTGGATGGAGGCGGATAAAGTTGCAGGACCACTTCTGCGCTCGGCCCTTCCGGCTGGC
TGGTTTATTGCTGATAAATCTGGAGCCGGTGAGCGTGGAAGCCGCGGTATCATTGCAGCACTGGGGCCAG
ATGGTAAGCCCTCCCGTATCGTAGTTATCTACACGACGGGGAGTCAGGCAACTATGGATGAACGAAATAG
ACAGATCGCTGAGATAGGTGCCTCACTGATTAAGCATTGGTAACTGTCAGACCAAGTTTACTCATATATA
CTTTAGATTGATTTAAAACTTCATTTTTAATTTAAAAGGATCTAGGTGAAGATCCTTTTTGATAATCTCA
TGACCAAAATCCCTTAACGTGAGTTTTCGTTCCACTGAGCGTCAGACCCCGTAGAAAAGATCAAAGGATC
TTCTTGAGATCCTTTTTTTCTGCGCGTAATCTGCTGCTTGCAAACAAAAAAACCACCGCTACCAGCGGTG
GTTTGTTTGCCGGATCAAGAGCTACCAACTCTTTTTCCGAAGGTAACTGGCTTCAGCAGAGCGCAGATAC
CAAATACTGTTCTTCTAGTGTAGCCGTAGTTAGGCCACCACTTCAAGAACTCTGTAGCACCGCCTACATA
CCTCGCTCTGCTAATCCTGTTACCAGTGGCTGCTGCCAGTGGCGATAAGTCGTGTCTTACCGGGTTGGAC
TCAAGACGATAGTTACCGGATAAGGCGCAGCGGTCGGGCTGAACGGGGGGTTCGTGCACACAGCCCAGCT
TGGAGCGAACGACCTACACCGAACTGAGATACCTACAGCGTGAGCTATGAGAAAGCGCCACGCTTCCCGA
AGGGAGAAAGGCGGACAGGTATCCGGTAAGCGGCAGGGTCGGAACAGGAGAGCGCACGAGGGAGCTTCCA
GGGGGAAACGCCTGGTATCTTTATAGTCCTGTCGGGTTTCGCCACCTCTGACTTGAGCGTCGATTTTTGT
GATGCTCGTCAGGGGGGCGGAGCCTATGGAAAAACGCCAGCAACGCGGCCTTTTTACGGTTCCTGGCCTT
TTGCTGGCCTTTTGCTCACATGT
